Addgene plasmid #123445: TRBV12-3
Purpose: construction of TCR
Depositing lab: Catherine Wu. Depositing organization: Dana-Farber Cancer Institute. Publication: A cloning and expression system to probe T-cell receptor specificity and assess functional avidity to neoantigens. Hu Z, Anandappa AJ, Sun J, Kim J, Leet DE, Bozym DJ, Chen C, Williams L, Shukla SA, Zhang W, Tabbaa D, Steelman S, Olive O, Livak KJ, Kishi H, Muraguchi A, Guleria I, Stevens J, Lane WJ, Burkhardt UE, Fritsch EF, Neuberg D, Ott PA, Keskin DB, Hacohen N, Wu CJ. Blood. 2018 Nov 1;132(18):1911-1921. doi: 10.1182/blood-2018-04-843763. Epub 2018 Aug 27. PubMed 30150207.
Backbone
  Vector backbone: pUC57-kanamycin
  Vector type: Bacterial Expression
Growth in bacteria
  Bacterial resistance: Kanamycin, 50 μg/mL
  Growth temperature: 37°C
  Growth strain: DH5alpha
  Copy number: High Copy
Gene/Insert
  Gene/Insert name: TRBV12-3
  Species: H. sapiens (human)
  Mutation: WT
  Entrez Gene: TRBV12-3 (a.k.a. TCRBV12S3, TCRBV8S1, TRBV123)
  Cloning method: Unknown
Terms and licenses: Academic/Nonprofit Terms; Industry Terms: Not Available to Industry
Depositor comments: Cloning Method: Golden Gate.
How to cite: TRBV12-3 was a gift from Catherine Wu (Addgene plasmid # 123445 ; http://n2t.net/addgene:123445 ; RRID:Addgene_123445)
