[The description below was written by a language model from this plasmid's Addgene catalogue record and pLannotate feature annotations shown in this document.]
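Description:
TRBV12-3 is a small (about 3.4 kb) bacterial cloning plasmid built on the pUC57-kanamycin backbone. It serves as a donor module carrying a human T-cell receptor beta variable gene segment for the assembly of complete TCR constructs. It replicates in E. coli from the high-copy ColE1/pUC-type origin and is selected with kanamycin through the aph(3')-Ia aminoglycoside phosphotransferase gene. The remaining backbone annotations are remnants typical of pUC-derived vectors: fragments of bom, rop and lacI, plus the CAP binding site, lac promoter, lac operator and a partial lacZα. The lac elements lie on the opposite strand to the insert, so they do not appear to be arranged to drive it. Although the catalogue lists the vector type as bacterial expression, no mammalian promoter, polyadenylation signal or eukaryotic selection cassette is annotated, which suggests the plasmid works as a storage and assembly vector.

The insert is the wild-type human TRBV12-3 segment, annotated as a partial coding sequence of roughly 330 nt. Just downstream on the same strand, the feature table also detects an approximately 400 nt region matching the TCR alpha constant region (TRAC). The catalogue entry does not mention this element, and the record does not explain its role or how it is linked to the V segment. The depositor notes that Golden Gate cloning is used, which implies that the fragment is meant to be released and joined by type IIS restriction enzyme assembly. However, the sites themselves are not annotated. The stated purpose is TCR construction, and the associated publication describes a cloning and expression system for reconstituting TCRs to probe antigen specificity and functional avidity toward neoantigens.
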