Features (pLannotate 1.2.2; 11 found; start..end, strand, type, name):
    137..236     +  misc_feature   bom (fragment): basis of mobility region from pBR322
    242..399     -  CDS            lacZα (fragment): LacZα fragment of β-galactosidase; lacZ fragment
    453..779     +  CDS            TRBV12-3 (fragment): TVBL3_HUMAN - Also known as TCRBV12S3 From Homo sapiens (Human).
    842..1249    +  CDS            TRAC: TRAC_HUMAN - Also known as TCRA. Experimental evidence at protein level: Swiss-Prot protein existence level 1. Constant region of T cell receptor (TR) alpha chain (PubMed:24600447). Alpha-beta T cell receptors are antigen specific receptors which are essential to the immune response and are present on the cell surface of T lymphocytes. Recognize peptide-major histocompatibility (MH) (pMH) complexes that are displayed by antigen presenting cells (APC), a prerequisite for efficient T cell adaptive immunity against pathogens (PubMed:25493333). Binding of alpha-beta TR to pMH complex initiates TR-
   1355..1371    -  protein_bind   lac operator: The lac repressor binds to the lac operator to inhibit transcription in E. coli. This inhibition can be relieved by adding lactose or isopropyl-β-D-thiogalactopyranoside (IPTG). lac repressor encoded by lacI
   1379..1409    -  promoter       lac promoter: promoter for the E. coli lac operon
   1424..1445    -  protein_bind   CAP binding site: CAP binding activates transcription in the presence of cAMP. E. coli catabolite activator protein
   1458..1550    -  CDS            lacI (fragment): lac repressor; lacI; The lac repressor binds to the lac operator to inhibit transcription in E. coli. This inhibition can be relieved by adding lactose or isopropyl-β-D-thiogalactopyranoside (IPTG).
   1733..2321    -  rep_origin     ori: high-copy-number ColE1/pMB1/pBR322/pUC origin of replication
   2499..3308    -  CDS            KanR: aminoglycoside phosphotransferase; aph(3')-Ia; confers resistance to kanamycin in bacteria or G418 (Geneticin®) in eukaryotes
   3415..35      +  CDS            rop (fragment) (across the origin): Rop protein, which maintains plasmids at low copy number; rop
>Addgene plasmid #123445 | TRBV12-3 | addgene full sequence | sequence record 245028 | Addgene NGS Result
TCGCGCGTTTCGGTGATGACGGTGAAAACCTCTGACACATGCAGCTCCCGGAGACGGTCACAGCTTGTCT
GTAAGCGGATGCCGGGAGCAGACAAGCCCGTCAGGGCGCGTCAGCGGGTGTTGGCGGGTGTCGGGGCTGG
CTTAACTATGCGGCATCAGAGCAGATTGTACTGAGAGTGCACCATATGCGGTGTGAAATACCGCACAGAT
GCGTAAGGAGAAAATACCGCATCAGGCGCCATTCGCCATTCAGGCTGCGCAACTGTTGGGAAGGGCGATC
GGTGCGGGCCTCTTCGCTATTACGCCAGCTGGCGAAAGGGGGATGTGCTGCAAGGCGATTAAGTTGGGTA
ACGCCAGGGTTTTCCCAGTCACGACGTTGTAAAACGACGGCCAGAGAATTCGAGCTCGGTACCTCGCGAA
TACATCTAGATGGGGATCCACCGGTCGCCACCATGGACTCCTGGACCTTCTGCTGTGTGTCCCTTTGCAT
CCTGGTAGCGAAGCATACAGATGCTGGAGTTATCCAGTCACCCCGCCATGAGGTGACAGAGATGGGACAA
GAAGTGACTCTGAGATGTAAACCAATTTCAGGCCACAACTCCCTTTTCTGGTACAGACAGACCATGATGC
GGGGACTGGAGTTGCTCATTTACTTTAACAACAACGTTCCGATAGATGATTCAGGGATGCCCGAGGATCG
ATTCTCAGCTAAGATGCCTAATGCATCATTCTCCACTCTGAAGATCCAGCCCTCAGAACCCAGGGACTCA
GCTGTGTACGAGACCTAAGGTGGTGGTGGTTCTGGTTCTGGTTCTGGTGGTGGTTCTGGTGGTGGTCTCT
TGACCCTGCCGTGTACCAGCTGAGAGACTCTAAATCCAGTGACAAGTCTGTCTGCCTATTCACCGATTTT
GATTCTCAAACAAATGTGTCACAAAGTAAGGATTCTGATGTGTATATCACAGACAAAACTGTGCTAGACA
TGAGGTCTATGGACTTCAAGAGCAACAGTGCTGTGGCCTGGAGCAACAAATCTGACTTTGCATGTGCAAA
CGCCTTCAACAACAGCATTATTCCAGAAGACACCTTCTTCCCCAGCCCAGAAAGTTCCTGTGATGTCAAG
CTGGTCGAGAAAAGCTTTGAAACAGATACGAACCTAAACTTTCAAAACCTGTCAGTGATTGGGTTCCGAA
TCCTCCTCCTGAAAGTGGCCGGGTTTAATCTGCTCATGACGCTGCGGCTGTGGTCCAGCTAAAGCGGCCG
CGTCGACAATCAAATCGGATCCCGGGCCCGTCGACTGCAGAGGCCTGCATGCAAGCTTGGTGTAATCATG
GTCATAGCTGTTTCCTGTGTGAAATTGTTATCCGCTCACAATTCCACACAACATACGAGCCGGAAGCATA
AAGTGTAAAGCCTGGGGTGCCTAATGAGTGAGCTAACTCACATTAATTGCGTTGCGCTCACTGCCCGCTT
TCCAGTCGGGAAACCTGTCGTGCCAGCTGCATTAATGAATCGGCCAACGCGCGGGGAGAGGCGGTTTGCG
TATTGGGCGCTCTTCCGCTTCCTCGCTCACTGACTCGCTGCGCTCGGTCGTTCGGCTGCGGCGAGCGGTA
TCAGCTCACTCAAAGGCGGTAATACGGTTATCCACAGAATCAGGGGATAACGCAGGAAAGAACATGTGAG
CAAAAGGCCAGCAAAAGGCCAGGAACCGTAAAAAGGCCGCGTTGCTGGCGTTTTTCCATAGGCTCCGCCC
CCCTGACGAGCATCACAAAAATCGACGCTCAAGTCAGAGGTGGCGAAACCCGACAGGACTATAAAGATAC
CAGGCGTTTCCCCCTGGAAGCTCCCTCGTGCGCTCTCCTGTTCCGACCCTGCCGCTTACCGGATACCTGT
CCGCCTTTCTCCCTTCGGGAAGCGTGGCGCTTTCTCATAGCTCACGCTGTAGGTATCTCAGTTCGGTGTA
GGTCGTTCGCTCCAAGCTGGGCTGTGTGCACGAACCCCCCGTTCAGCCCGACCGCTGCGCCTTATCCGGT
AACTATCGTCTTGAGTCCAACCCGGTAAGACACGACTTATCGCCACTGGCAGCAGCCACTGGTAACAGGA
TTAGCAGAGCGAGGTATGTAGGCGGTGCTACAGAGTTCTTGAAGTGGTGGCCTAACTACGGCTACACTAG
AAGAACAGTATTTGGTATCTGCGCTCTGCTGAAGCCAGTTACCTTCGGAAAAAGAGTTGGTAGCTCTTGA
TCCGGCAAACAAACCACCGCTGGTAGCGGTGGTTTTTTTGTTTGCAAGCAGCAGATTACGCGCAGAAAAA
AAGGATCTCAAGAAGATCCTTTGATCTTTTCTACGGGGTCTGACGCTCAGTGGAACGAAAACTCACGTTA
AGGGATTTTGGTCATGAGATTATCAAAAAGGATCTTCACCTAGATCCTTTTAAATTAAAAATGAAGTTTT
AAATCAAGCCCAATCTGAATAATGTTACAACCAATTAACCAATTCTGATTAGAAAAACTCATCGAGCATC
AAATGAAACTGCAATTTATTCATATCAGGATTATCAATACCATATTTTTGAAAAAGCCGTTTCTGTAATG
AAGGAGAAAACTCACCGAGGCAGTTCCATAGGATGGCAAGATCCTGGTATCGGTCTGCGATTCCGACTCG
TCCAACATCAATACAACCTATTAATTTCCCCTCGTCAAAAATAAGGTTATCAAGTGAGAAATCACCATGA
GTGACGACTGAATCCGGTGAGAATGGCAAAAGTTTATGCATTTCTTTCCAGACTTGTTCAACAGGCCAGC
CATTACGCTCGTCATCAAAATCACTCGCATCAACCAAACCGTTATTCATTCGTGATTGCGCCTGAGCGAG
ACGAAATACGCGATCGCTGTTAAAAGGACAATTACAAACAGGAATCGAATGCAACCGGCGCAGGAACACT
GCCAGCGCATCAACAATATTTTCACCTGAATCAGGATATTCTTCTAATACCTGGAATGCTGTTTTTCCGG
GGATCGCAGTGGTGAGTAACCATGCATCATCAGGAGTACGGATAAAATGCTTGATGGTCGGAAGAGGCAT
AAATTCCGTCAGCCAGTTTAGTCTGACCATCTCATCTGTAACATCATTGGCAACGCTACCTTTGCCATGT
TTCAGAAACAACTCTGGCGCATCGGGCTTCCCATACAAGCGATAGATTGTCGCACCTGATTGCCCGACAT
TATCGCGAGCCCATTTATACCCATATAAATCAGCATCCATGTTGGAATTTAATCGCGGCCTCGACGTTTC
CCGTTGAATATGGCTCATAACACCCCTTGTATTACTGTTTATGTAAGCAGACAGTTTTATTGTTCATGAT
GATATATTTTTATCTTGTGCAATGTAACATCAGAGATTTTGAGACACGGGCCAGAGCTGCA
